Addgene plasmid #215304: pMVV098
Purpose: Expresses sfGFP under induction with the DAPG Marionette Cassette (PhIFAM + PPhIF-sfGFP) with a BBR1 backbone.
Depositing lab: Brian Pfleger. Depositing organization: University of Wisconsin, Madison. Publication: Synthetic Biology Toolbox for Nitrogen-Fixing Soil Microbes. Venkataraman M, Ynigez-Gutierrez A, Infante V, MacIntyre A, Fernandes-Junior PI, Ane JM, Pfleger B. ACS Synth Biol. 2023 Dec 15;12(12):3623-3634. doi: 10.1021/acssynbio.3c00414. Epub 2023 Nov 21. PubMed 37988619.
Backbone
  Vector backbone: BBR1
  Backbone size w/o insert (bp): 4000
  Total vector size (bp): 4720
  Modifications to backbone: Constitutive PhIFAM expression
  Vector type: Bacterial Expression, Synthetic Biology
Growth in bacteria
  Bacterial resistance: Kanamycin, 50 μg/mL
  Growth temperature: 37°C
  Growth strain: DH5alpha
  Copy number: Low Copy
Gene/Insert
  Gene/Insert name: sfGFP
  Species: Synthetic
  Insert size (bp): 711
  Promoter: PPhIF
  Tag / fusion protein: None
  Cloning method: Gibson Cloning
  Sequencing primers: 5′ na
Resource information
  A portion of this plasmid was derived from a plasmid made by: Optimized induction cassettes were cloned from the Marionette sensor collection into broad host origin BBR1: https://www.addgene.org/kits/marionette-sensor-collection/ https://doi.org/10.1038/s41589-018-0168-3
Terms and licenses: Academic/Nonprofit Terms; Industry Terms: Not Available to Industry
How to cite: pMVV098 was a gift from Brian Pfleger (Addgene plasmid # 215304 ; http://n2t.net/addgene:215304 ; RRID:Addgene_215304)
