[The description below was written by a language model from this plasmid's Addgene catalogue record and pLannotate feature annotations shown in this document.]
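Description:
pMVV098 is a bacterial expression and synthetic-biology plasmid of 4,720 bp, built on the broad-host-range pBBR1 replicon. The feature table shows the pBBR1 oriV next to the gene for the pBBR1 Rep protein that this origin needs in order to replicate. Selection is by kanamycin through an aph(3')-Ia aminoglycoside phosphotransferase gene. The record lists the plasmid as low copy and propagated in DH5alpha. Several very short annotations (fragments of a tet promoter, TcR, RSF ori and the pBR322 bom region) lie between the payload and the replicon. These are probably backbone remnants or partial sequence matches, not functional elements.

The payload is a 2,4-diacetylphloroglucinol (DAPG)-inducible reporter cassette taken from the Marionette sensor collection. Superfolder GFP, untagged, is placed under the PPhlF promoter, which the PhlF repressor keeps off until DAPG relieves repression. The evolved regulator variant PhlF-AM is expressed constitutively from the same plasmid. Neither the PPhlF promoter nor the PhlF coding sequence was annotated automatically. However, a lacIq promoter fragment sits just downstream of sfGFP, ahead of an unannotated stretch, which is where the regulator gene would be expected to sit, although the table does not confirm this. A hammerhead ribozyme from the tobacco ringspot virus satellite RNA lies immediately upstream of sfGFP. Ribozymes of this kind are commonly used as self-cleaving insulators that standardise the 5′ end of the transcript. According to the record, the construct was made to move optimised induction cassettes onto a broad-host origin as part of a genetic toolbox for nitrogen-fixing soil microbes, with fluorescence reporting the inducer response.
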