Features (pLannotate 1.2.2; 11 found; start..end, strand, type, name):
     39..854     -  CDS            KanR: aminoglycoside phosphotransferase; aph(3')-Ia; confers resistance to kanamycin in bacteria or G418 (Geneticin®) in eukaryotes
   1095..1144    +  misc_RNA       sTRSV HHRz: hammerhead ribozyme from the tobacco ringspot virus satellite RNA (Khvorova et al., 2003)
   1194..1907    +  CDS            Superfolder GFP: Superfolder GFP is a basic (constitutively fluorescent) green fluorescent protein published in 2005, derived from Aequorea victoria. It is reported to be a very rapidly-maturing weak dimer.
   1984..2057    +  promoter       lacIq promoter (fragment): lacI (mutant); In the lacIq allele, a single base change in the promoter boosts expression of the lacI gene about 10-fold.
   2762..2780    -  promoter       tet promoter (fragment): E. coli promoter for tetracycline efflux protein gene
   2790..2910    +  CDS            TcR (fragment): tetracycline efflux protein; tet; confers resistance to tetracycline
   2929..2951    -  rep_origin     RSF ori (fragment): Plasmids containing the RSF 1030 origin of replication can be propagated in E. coli cells that contain additional plasmids with compatible origins.
   2968..2994    +  misc_feature   bom (fragment): basis of mobility region from pBR322
   3093..3148    -  rep_origin     RSF ori (fragment): Plasmids containing the RSF 1030 origin of replication can be propagated in E. coli cells that contain additional plasmids with compatible origins.
   3236..3898    -  CDS            pBBR1 Rep: replication protein for the broad-host-range plasmid pBBR1 from Bordetella bronchiseptica
   3899..4670    -  rep_origin     pBBR1 oriV: replication origin of the broad-host-range plasmid pBBR1 from Bordetella bronchiseptica; requires the pBBR1 Rep protein for replication
>Addgene plasmid #215304 | pMVV098 | addgene full sequence | sequence record 440372 | Addgene NGS Result
CTAAAGTATATATGAGTAAACTTGGTCTGACAGTTACCTTAGAAAAACTCATCGAGCATCAAATGAAACT
GCAATTTATTCATATCAGGATTATCAATACCATATTTTTGAAAAAGCCGTTTCTGTAATGAAGGAGAAAA
CTCACCGAGGCAGTTCCATAGGATGGCAAGATCCTGGTATCGGTCTGCGATTCCGACTCGTCCAACATCA
ATACAACCTATTAATTTCCCCTCGTCAAAAATAAGGTTATCAAGTGAGAAATCACCATGAGTGACGACTG
AATCCGGTGAGAATGGCAAAAGCTTATGCATTTCTTTCCAGACTTGTTCAACAGGCCAGCCATTACGCTC
GTCATCAAAATCACTCGCATCAACCAAACCGTTATTCATTCGTGATTGCGCCTGAGCGAGACGAAATACG
CGATCGCTGTTAAAAGGACAATTACAAACAGGAATCGAATGCAACCGGCGCAGGAACACTGCCAGCGCAT
CAACAATATTTTCACCTGAATCAGGATATTCTTCTAATACCTGGAATGCTGTTTTCCCGGGGATCGCAGT
GGTGAGTAACCATGCATCATCAGGAGTACGGATAAAATGCTTGATGGTCGGAAGAGGCATAAATTCCGTC
AGCCAGTTTAGTCTGACCATCTCATCTGTAACATCATTGGCAACGCTACCTTTGCCATGTTTCAGAAACA
ACTCTGGCGCATCGGGCTTCCCATACAATCGATAGATTGTCGCACCTGATTGCCCGACATTATCGCGAGC
CCATTTATACCCATATAAATCAGCATCCATGTTGGAATTTAATCGCGGCCTGGAGCAAGACGTTTCCCGT
TGAATATGGCTCATAACACCCCTTGTATTACTGTTTATGTAAGCAGACAGTTTTATTGTTCATGATGATA
TATTTTTATCTTGTGCAATGTACATCAGAGATTTTGAGACACAACCAATTATTGAAGGCCTCCCTAACGG
GGGGCCTTTTTTTGTTTCTGGTCTCCCGCTTAACGATCGTTGGCTGCGACGTACGGTGGAATCTGATTCG
TTACCAATTGACATGATACGAAACGTACCGTATCGTTAAGGTAGCTGTCACCGGATGTGCTTTCCGGTCT
GATGAGTCCGTGAGGACGAAACAGCCTCTACAAATAATTTTGTTTAATACTAGAGAAAGAGGGGAAATAC
TAGATGAGCAAAGGAGAAGAACTTTTCACTGGAGTTGTCCCAATTCTTGTTGAATTAGATGGTGATGTTA
ATGGGCACAAATTTTCTGTCCGTGGAGAGGGTGAAGGTGATGCTACAAACGGAAAACTCACCCTTAAATT
TATTTGCACTACTGGAAAACTACCTGTTCCGTGGCCAACACTTGTCACTACTCTGACCTATGGTGTTCAA
TGCTTTTCCCGTTATCCGGATCACATGAAACGGCATGACTTTTTCAAGAGTGCCATGCCCGAAGGTTATG
TACAGGAACGCACTATATCTTTCAAAGATGACGGGACCTACAAGACGCGTGCTGAAGTCAAGTTTGAAGG
TGATACCCTTGTTAATCGTATCGAGTTAAAGGGTATTGATTTTAAAGAAGATGGAAACATTCTTGGACAC
AAACTTGAGTACAACTTTAACTCACACAATGTATACATCACGGCAGACAAACAAAAGAATGGAATCAAAG
CTAACTTCAAAATTCGCCACAACGTTGAAGATGGTTCCGTTCAACTAGCAGACCATTATCAACAAAATAC
TCCAATTGGCGATGGCCCTGTCCTTTTACCAGACAACCATTACCTGTCGACACAATCTGTCCTTTCGAAA
GATCCCAACGAAAAGCGTGACCACATGGTCCTTCTTGAGTTTGTAACTGCTGCTGGGATTACACATGGCA
TGGATGAGCTCTACAAATAACTCGGTACCAAATTCCAGAAAAGAGGCCTCCCGAAAGGGGGGCCTTTTTT
CGTTTTGGTCCAATGGCGGCGCGCCATCGAATGGTGCAAAACCTTTCGCGGTATGGCATGATAGCGCCCG
GAAGAGAGTCAATTCATGGGGGTGAATATGGCACGTACCCCGAGCCGTAGCAGCATTGGTAGCCTGCGTA
GTCCGCATACCCATAAAGCAATTCTGACCAGCACCATTGAAATCCTGAAAGAATGTGGTTATAGCGGTCT
GAGCATTGAAAGCGTGGCACGTCGCGCCGGTGCAGGCAAACCGACCATTTATCGTTGGTGGACCAACAAA
GCAGCACTGATTGCCGAAGTGTATGAAAATGAAATCGAACAGGTACGTAAATTTCCGGATTTGGGTAGCT
TTAAAGCCGATCTGGATTTTCTGCTGCATAATCTGTGGAAAGTTTGGCGTGAAACCATTTGTGGTGAAGC
ATTTCGTTGTGTTATTGCAGAAGCACAGTTGGACCCTGTAACCCTGACCCAACTGAAAGATCAGTTTATG
GAACGTCGTCGTGAGATACCGAAAAAACTGGTTGAAGATGCCATTAGCAATGGTGAACTGCCGAAAGATA
TCAATCGTGAACTGCTGCTGGATATGATTTTTGGTTTTTGTTGGTATCGCCTGCTGACCGAACAGTTGAC
CGTTGAACAGGATATTGAAGAATTTACCTTCCTGCTGATTAATGGTGTTTGTCCGGGTACACAGTGTTGA
TAAGGATCCTAATTGGTAACGAATCAGACAATTGACGGCTCGAGGGAGTAGCATAGGGTTTGCAGAATCC
CTGCTTCGTCCATTTGACAGGCACATTATGCATCGATGATAAGCTGTCAAACATGAGCAGATCCTCTACG
CCGGACGCATCGTGGCCGGCATCACCGGCGCCACAGGTGCGGTTGCTGGCGCCTATATCGCCGACATCAC
CGATGGGGAAGATCGGGCTCGCCACTTCGGGCTCATGAGCAAATATTTTATCTGAGGTGCTTCCTCGCTC
ACTGACTCGCTGCACGAGGCAGACCTCAGCGCTAGCGGAGTGTATACTGGCTTACTATGTTGGCACTGAT
GAGGGTGTCAGTGAAGTGCTTCATGTGGCAGGAGAAAAAAGGCTGCACCGGTGCGTCAGCAGAATATGTG
ATACAGGATATATTCCGCTTCCTCGCTCACTGACTCGCTACGCTCGGTCGTTCGACTGCGGCGAGCGGAA
ATGGCTTACGAACGGGGCGGAGATTTCCTGGAAGATGCCAGGAAGATACTTAACAGGGAAGTGAGAGGGC
CGCGGCAAAGCCGTTCTACCGGCGCGGCAGCGTGACCCGTGTCGGCGGCTCCAACGGCTCGCCATCGTCC
AGAAAACACGGCTCATCGGGCATCGGCAGGCGCTGCTGCCCGCGCCGTTCCCATTCCTCCGTTTCGGTCA
AGGCTGGCAGGTCTGGTTCCATGCCCGGAATGCCGGGCTGGCTGGGCGGCTCCTCGCCGGGGCCGGTCGG
TAGTTGCTGCTCGCCCGGATACAGGGTCGGGATGCGGCGCAGGTCGCCATGCCCCAACAGCGATTCGTCC
TGGTCGTCGTGATCAACCACCACGGCGGCACTGAACACCGACAGGCGCAACTGGTCGCGGGGCTGGCCCC
ACGCCACGCGGTCATTGACCACGTAGGCCGACACGGTGCCGGGGCCGTTGAGCTTCACGACGGAGATCCA
GCGCTCGGCCACCAAGTCCTTGACTGCGTATTGGACCGTCCGCAAAGAACGTCCGATGAGCTTGGAAAGT
GTCTTCTGGCTGACCACCACGGCGTTCTGGTGGCCCATCTGCGCCACGAGGTGATGCAGCAGCATTGCCG
CCGTGGGTTTCCTCGCAATAAGCCCGGCCCACGCCTCATGCGCTTTGCGTTCCGTTTGCACCCAGTGACC
GGGCTTGTTCTTGGCTTGAATGCCGATTTCTCTGGACTGCGTGGCCATGCTTATCTCCATGCGGTAGGGG
TGCCGCACGGTTGCGGCACCATGCGCAATCAGCTGCAACTTTTCGGCAGCGCGACAACAATTATGCGTTG
CGTAAAAGTGGCAGTCAATTACAGATTTTCTTTAACCTACGCAATGAGCTATTGCGGGGGGTGCCGCAAT
GAGCTGTTGCGTACCCCCCTTTTTTAAGTTGTTGATTTTTAAGTCTTTCGCATTTCGCCCTATATCTAGT
TCTTTGGTGCCCAAAGAAGGGCACCCCTGCGGGGTTCCCCCACGCCTTCGGCGCGGCTCCCCCTCCGGCA
AAAAGTGGCCCCTCCGGGGCTTGTTGATCGACTGCGCGGCCTTCGGCCTTGCCCAAGGTGGCGCTGCCCC
CTTGGAACCCCCGCACTCGCCGCCGTGAGGCTCGGGGGGCAGGCGGGCGGGCTTCGCCCTTCGACTGCCC
CCACTCGCATAGGCTTGGGTCGTTCCAGGCGCGTCAAGGCCAAGCCGCTGCGCGGTCGCTGCGCGAGCCT
TGACCCGCCTTCCACTTGGTGTCCAACCGGCAAGCGAAGCGCGCAGGCCGCAGGCCGGAGGCTTTTCCCC
AGAGAAAATTAAAAAAATTGATGGGGCAAGGCCGCAGGCCGCGCAGTTGGAGCCGGTGGGTATGTGGTCG
AAGGCTGGGTAGCCGGTGGGCAATCCCTGTGGTCAAGCTCGTGGGCAGGCGCAGCCTGTCCATCAGCTTG
TCCAGCAGGGTTGTCCACGGGCCGAGCGAAGCGAGCCAGCCGGTGGCCGCGAAGATCATCTTATTAAGGG
GTCTGACGCTCAGTGGAACGAAAAATCAAT
